Addgene plasmid #161688: IDG_CHRND_OE_1
Purpose: Overexpresses CHRND
Depositing lab: Mike McManus. Depositing organization: University of California, San Francisco (UCSF).
Backbone
  Vector backbone: pLX304
  Vector type: Mammalian Expression
  Selectable markers: Blasticidin
Growth in bacteria
  Bacterial resistance: Ampicillin, 100 μg/mL
  Growth temperature: 30°C
  Growth strain: NEB Stable
  Copy number: Low Copy
Gene/Insert
  Gene/Insert name: CHRND
  Species: H. sapiens (human)
  Entrez Gene: CHRND (a.k.a. ACHRD, CMS2A, CMS3A, CMS3B, CMS3C, FCCMS, SCCMS)
  Tag / fusion protein: V5 (C terminal on backbone)
  Cloning method: Gateway Cloning
Terms and licenses: Academic/Nonprofit Terms; Industry Terms: Not Available to Industry
How to cite: IDG_CHRND_OE_1 was a gift from Mike McManus (Addgene plasmid # 161688 ; http://n2t.net/addgene:161688 ; RRID:Addgene_161688)
