[The description below was written by a language model from this plasmid's Addgene catalogue record and pLannotate feature annotations shown in this document.]
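Description:
IDG_CHRND_OE_1 is a mammalian overexpression plasmid for human CHRND, which encodes the delta subunit of the nicotinic acetylcholine receptor, a ligand-gated ion channel that opens on binding acetylcholine. It is built on the pLX304 backbone. Although catalogued simply as a mammalian expression vector, the feature table shows a third-generation, self-inactivating HIV-1 lentiviral transfer architecture: an RSV promoter fused to a truncated 5' LTR drives genomic RNA production in packaging cells. This is followed by the Ψ packaging signal with a gag fragment, the RRE for Rev-dependent nuclear export, a cPPT/CTS, and a ΔU3 3' LTR that leaves the integrated provirus without LTR promoter activity. An SV40 poly(A) signal and SV40 origin lie downstream of the 3' LTR.

Two expression units sit between the LTRs. A human PGK promoter drives blasticidin S deaminase, allowing blasticidin selection of transduced or transfected cells. Downstream, the CMV enhancer and promoter drive the CHRND open reading frame. The ORF was introduced by Gateway recombination and is flanked by attB1 and attB2 remnants. The attB2 side leads directly into a backbone-encoded C-terminal V5 epitope tag, which allows antibody detection of the expressed protein. A WPRE after the tag enhances transcript stability and expression.

In bacteria the plasmid carries a ColE1/pUC-type origin and the β-lactamase gene for ampicillin selection, together with an f1 origin and residual lac, T7 and T3 cloning-vector elements. The feature table annotates the origin as high-copy, whereas the catalogue lists the plasmid as low copy and names a recombination-limiting strain, consistent with its repeated LTR sequences. The stated purpose is overexpression of CHRND; the record gives no further detail on application.
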