Features (pLannotate 1.2.2; 32 found; start..end, strand, type, name):
     36..339     +  enhancer       CMV enhancer: human cytomegalovirus immediate early enhancer
    340..543     +  promoter       CMV promoter: human cytomegalovirus (CMV) immediate early promoter
    567..584     +  protein_bind   attB1 (fragment): mutant version of attB; core recombination site for the Gateway® BP reaction BP Clonase™
    593..2143    +  CDS            CHRND: ACHD_HUMAN - Also known as ACHRD. Experimental evidence at protein level: Swiss-Prot protein existence level 1. After binding acetylcholine, the AChR responds by an extensive change in conformation that affects all subunits and leads to opening of an ion-conducting channel across the plasma membrane. From Homo sapiens (Human).
   2151..2168    -  protein_bind   attB2 (fragment): mutant version of attB; core recombination site for the Gateway® BP reaction BP Clonase™
   2171..2212    +  CDS            V5 tag: epitope tag from simian virus 5
   2254..2842    +  misc_feature   WPRE: woodchuck hepatitis virus posttranscriptional regulatory element
   2893..2912    +  misc_feature   cPPT/CTS (fragment): central polypurine tract and central termination sequence of HIV-1
   2914..3147    +  LTR            3' LTR (ΔU3): self-inactivating 3' long terminal repeat (LTR) from HIV-1
   3225..3346    +  polyA_signal   SV40 poly(A) signal: SV40 polyadenylation signal
   3386..3521    +  rep_origin     SV40 ori: SV40 origin of replication
   3542..3560    -  promoter       T7 promoter: promoter for bacteriophage T7 RNA polymerase
   3568..3723    +  CDS            lacZα (fragment): LacZα fragment of β-galactosidase; lacZ fragment
   3728..4156    +  rep_origin     f1 ori (sequence partly withheld): f1 bacteriophage origin of replication; arrow indicates direction of (+) strand synthesis
   4209..4313    +  promoter       AmpR promoter: bla
   4314..5174    +  CDS            AmpR: β-lactamase; bla; confers resistance to ampicillin, carbenicillin, and related antibiotics
   5345..5933    +  rep_origin     ori: high-copy-number ColE1/pMB1/pBR322/pUC origin of replication
   6116..6208    +  CDS            lacI (fragment): lac repressor; lacI; The lac repressor binds to the lac operator to inhibit transcription in E. coli. This inhibition can be relieved by adding lactose or isopropyl-β-D-thiogalactopyranoside (IPTG).
   6221..6242    +  protein_bind   CAP binding site: CAP binding activates transcription in the presence of cAMP. E. coli catabolite activator protein
   6257..6287    +  promoter       lac promoter: promoter for the E. coli lac operon
   6295..6311    +  protein_bind   lac operator: The lac repressor binds to the lac operator to inhibit transcription in E. coli. This inhibition can be relieved by adding lactose or isopropyl-β-D-thiogalactopyranoside (IPTG). lac repressor encoded by lacI
   6356..6374    +  promoter       T3 promoter: promoter for bacteriophage T3 RNA polymerase
   6402..6628    +  promoter       RSV promoter: Rous sarcoma virus enhancer/promoter
   6629..6809    +  LTR            5' LTR (truncated): truncated 5' long terminal repeat (LTR) from HIV-1
   6856..6981    +  misc_feature   HIV-1 Ψ: packaging signal of human immunodeficiency virus type 1
   6965..7328    +  CDS            HIV-1 gag (fragment): gag protein from human immunodeficiency virus 1; gag
   7474..7707    +  misc_feature   RRE: The Rev response element (RRE) of HIV-1 allows for Rev-dependent mRNA export from the nucleus to the cytoplasm.
   8084..8110    +  CDS            Rev (fragment): human immunodeficiency virus 1 (HIV-1) Rev protein; rev; enhances nuclear export of unspliced and incompletely spliced viral mRNAs
   8111..8611    +  promoter       hPGK promoter: human phosphoglycerate kinase 1 promoter
   8623..9018    +  CDS            BSD: blasticidin S deaminase; Aspergillus terreus BSD; confers resistance to blasticidin
   9078..9195    +  misc_feature   cPPT/CTS: central polypurine tract and central termination sequence of HIV-1
   9254..9276    +  enhancer       CMV enhancer (fragment): human cytomegalovirus immediate early enhancer
>Addgene plasmid #161688 | IDG_CHRND_OE_1 | addgene full sequence | sequence record 334568 | Addgene NGS Result
GGGTCATTAGTTCATAGCCCATATATGGAGTTCCGCGTTACATAACTTACGGTAAATGGCCCGCCTGGCT
GACCGCCCAACGACCCCCGCCCATTGACGTCAATAATGACGTATGTTCCCATAGTAACGCCAATAGGGAC
TTTCCATTGACGTCAATGGGTGGAGTATTTACGGTAAACTGCCCACTTGGCAGTACATCAAGTGTATCAT
ATGCCAAGTACGCCCCCTATTGACGTCAATGACGGTAAATGGCCCGCCTGGCATTATGCCCAGTACATGA
CCTTATGGGACTTTCCTACTTGGCAGTACATCTACGTATTAGTCATCGCTATTACCATGGTGATGCGGTT
TTGGCAGTACATCAATGGGCGTGGATAGCGGTTTGACTCACGGGGATTTCCAAGTCTCCACCCCATTGAC
GTCAATGGGAGTTTGTTTTGGCACCAAAATCAACGGGACTTTCCAAAATGTCGTAACAACTCCGCCCCAT
TGACGCAAATGGGCGGTAGGCGTGTACGGTGGGAGGTCTATATAAGCAGAGCTCTCTGGCTAACTGTCGG
GATCAACAAGTTTGTACAAAAAAGTTGGCACCATGGAGGGGCCAGTGCTGACACTGGGGCTGCTGGCTGC
CCTGGCGGTGTGTGGCAGCTGGGGGCTGAACGAGGAGGAGCGGCTGATCCGGCACCTGTTTCAAGAGAAG
GGCTACAACAAGGAGCTCCGGCCCGTGGCACACAAAGAGGAGAGTGTGGACGTTGCCCTGGCCCTCACAC
TCTCCAACCTCATCTCCCTGAAAGAAGTTGAGGAGACCCTCACTACCAATGTGTGGATAGAGCACGGCTG
GACAGACAACCGGCTGAAGTGGAATGCTGAAGAATTTGGAAACATCAGTGTCCTGCGCCTCCCCCCGGAC
ATGGTGTGGCTCCCAGAGATTGTGCTGGAGAACAACAATGACGGCTCCTTCCAGATCTCCTACTCCTGCA
ACGTGCTTGTCTACCACTACGGCTTCGTGTACTGGCTGCCACCTGCCATCTTCCGCTCCTCCTGCCCCAT
CTCTGTCACCTATTTCCCCTTCGACTGGCAGAACTGCTCCCTCAAGTTCAGTTCCCTCAAGTATACGGCC
AAAGAGATCACCCTGAGCCTGAAACAGGATGCCAAGGAGAACCGCACCTACCCCGTGGAGTGGATCATCA
TTGATCCTGAAGGCTTCACAGAGAACGGGGAGTGGGAGATAGTCCACCGGCCGGCCAGGGTCAACGTGGA
CCCCAGAGCCCCTCTGGACAGCCCCAGCCGCCAGGACATCACCTTCTACCTCATCATCCGCCGCAAGCCC
CTCTTCTACATCATCAACATCCTGGTGCCCTGCGTGCTCATCTCCTTCATGGTCAACCTGGTCTTCTACC
TACCGGCTGACAGTGGTGAGAAGACATCAGTGGCCATCTCGGTGCTCCTGGCTCAGTCTGTCTTCCTGCT
GCTCATCTCCAAGCGTCTGCCTGCCACATCCATGGCCATCCCCCTTATCGGCAAGTTCCTGCTCTTCGGC
ATGGTGCTGGTCACCATGGTTGTGGTGATCTGTGTCATCGTGCTCAACATCCACTTCCGAACACCCAGCA
CCCATGTGCTGTCTGAGGGGGTCAAGAAGCTCTTCCTGGAGACCCTGCCGGAGCTCCTGCACATGTCCCG
CCCAGCAGAGGATGGACCCAGCCCTGGGGCCCTGGTGCGGAGGAGCAGCTCCCTGGGATACATCTCCAAG
GCCGAGGAGTACTTCCTGCTCAAGTCCCGCAGTGACCTCATGTTCGAGAAGCAGTCAGAGCGGCATGGGC
TGGCCAGGCGCCTCACCACTGCACGCCGGCCCCCAGCAAGCTCTGAGCAGGCCCAGCAGGAACTCTTCAA
TGAGCTGAAGCCAGCTGTGGATGGGGCAAACTTCATTGTTAACCACATGAGGGACCAGAACAATTACAAT
GAGGAGAAAGACAGCTGGAACCGAGTGGCCCGCACAGTGGACCGCCTCTGCCTGTTTGTGGTGACGCCTG
TCATGGTGGTGGGCACAGCCTGGATCTTCCTGCAGGGCGTTTACAACCAGCCACCACCCCAGCCTTTTCC
TGGGGACCCCTACTCCTACAACGTGCAGGACAAGCGCTTCATCTTGCCAACTTTCTTGTACAAAGTGGTT
GGTAAGCCTATCCCTAACCCTCTCCTCGGTCTCGATTCTACGTAGTAATGAGCTAGCGCTAACCGGTGGC
GCGTTAAGTCGACAATCAACCTCTGGATTACAAAATTTGTGAAAGATTGACTGGTATTCTTAACTATGTT
GCTCCTTTTACGCTATGTGGATACGCTGCTTTAATGCCTTTGTATCATGCTATTGCTTCCCGTATGGCTT
TCATTTTCTCCTCCTTGTATAAATCCTGGTTGCTGTCTCTTTATGAGGAGTTGTGGCCCGTTGTCAGGCA
ACGTGGCGTGGTGTGCACTGTGTTTGCTGACGCAACCCCCACTGGTTGGGGCATTGCCACCACCTGTCAG
CTCCTTTCCGGGACTTTCGCTTTCCCCCTCCCTATTGCCACGGCGGAACTCATCGCCGCCTGCCTTGCCC
GCTGCTGGACAGGGGCTCGGCTGTTGGGCACTGACAATTCCGTGGTGTTGTCGGGGAAATCATCGTCCTT
TCCTTGGCTGCTCGCCTGTGTTGCCACCTGGATTCTGCGCGGGACGTCCTTCTGCTACGTCCCTTCGGCC
CTCAATCCAGCGGACCTTCCTTCCCGCGGCCTGCTGCCGGCTCTGCGGCCTCTTCCGCGTCTTCGCCTTC
GCCCTCAGACGAGTCGGATCTCCCTTTGGGCCGCCTCCCCGCGTCGACTTTAAGACCAATGACTTACAAG
GCAGCTGTAGATCTTAGCCACTTTTTAAAAGAAAAGGGGGGACTGGAAGGGCTAATTCACTCCCAACGAA
GACAAGATCTGCTTTTTGCTTGTACTGGGTCTCTCTGGTTAGACCAGATCTGAGCCTGGGAGCTCTCTGG
CTAACTAGGGAACCCACTGCTTAAGCCTCAATAAAGCTTGCCTTGAGTGCTTCAAGTAGTGTGTGCCCGT
CTGTTGTGTGACTCTGGTAACTAGAGATCCCTCAGACCCTTTTAGTCAGTGTGGAAAATCTCTAGCAGTA
CGTATAGTAGTTCATGTCATCTTATTATTCAGTATTTATAACTTGCAAAGAAATGAATATCAGAGAGTGA
GAGGAACTTGTTTATTGCAGCTTATAATGGTTACAAATAAAGCAATAGCATCACAAATTTCACAAATAAA
GCATTTTTTTCACTGCATTCTAGTTGTGGTTTGTCCAAACTCATCAATGTATCTTATCATGTCTGGCTCT
AGCTATCCCGCCCCTAACTCCGCCCATCCCGCCCCTAACTCCGCCCAGTTCCGCCCATTCTCCGCCCCAT
GGCTGACTAATTTTTTTTATTTATGCAGAGGCCGAGGCCGCCTCGGCCTCTGAGCTATTCCAGAAGTAGT
GAGGAGGCTTTTTTGGAGGCCTAGGGACGTACCCAATTCGCCCTATAGTGAGTCGTATTACGCGCGCTCA
CTGGCCGTCGTTTTACAACGTCGTGACTGGGAAAACCCTGGCGTTACCCAACTTAATCGCCTTGCAGCAC
ATCCCCCTTTCGCCAGCTGGCGTAATAGCGAAGAGGCCCGCACCGATCGCCCTTCCCAACAGTTGCGCAG
CCTGAATGGCGAATGGG
[124 nt withheld, positions 3728-3851]
C
[91 nt withheld, positions 3853-3943]
A
[49 nt withheld, positions 3945-3993]
CCTTTGACGTTGGAGTCCACGTTCTTT
[37 nt withheld, positions 4021-4057]
ACCCTATCTCGGTCTATTCTTTTGATTTATAAGGGATTTTGCCGATTTCGGCCTATTGGTTAAAAAATGA
GCTGATTTAACAAAAATTTAACGCGAATTTTAACAAAATATTAACGCTTACAATTTAGGTGGCACTTTTC
GGGGAAATGTGCGCGGAACCCCTATTTGTTTATTTTTCTAAATACATTCAAATATGTATCCGCTCATGAG
ACAATAACCCTGATAAATGCTTCAATAATATTGAAAAAGGAAGAGTATGAGTATTCAACATTTCCGTGTC
GCCCTTATTCCCTTTTTTGCGGCATTTTGCCTTCCTGTTTTTGCTCACCCAGAAACGCTGGTGAAAGTAA
AAGATGCTGAAGATCAGTTGGGTGCACGAGTGGGTTACATCGAACTGGATCTCAACAGCGGTAAGATCCT
TGAGAGTTTTCGCCCCGAAGAACGTTTTCCAATGATGAGCACTTTTAAAGTTCTGCTATGTGGCGCGGTA
TTATCCCGTATTGACGCCGGGCAAGAGCAACTCGGTCGCCGCATACACTATTCTCAGAATGACTTGGTTG
AGTACTCACCAGTCACAGAAAAGCATCTTACGGATGGCATGACAGTAAGAGAATTATGCAGTGCTGCCAT
AACCATGAGTGATAACACTGCGGCCAACTTACTTCTGACAACGATCGGAGGACCGAAGGAGCTAACCGCT
TTTTTGCACAACATGGGGGATCATGTAACTCGCCTTGATCGTTGGGAACCGGAGCTGAATGAAGCCATAC
CAAACGACGAGCGTGACACCACGATGCCTGTAGCAATGGCAACAACGTTGCGCAAACTATTAACTGGCGA
ACTACTTACTCTAGCTTCCCGGCAACAATTAATAGACTGGATGGAGGCGGATAAAGTTGCAGGACCACTT
CTGCGCTCGGCCCTTCCGGCTGGCTGGTTTATTGCTGATAAATCTGGAGCCGGTGAGCGTGGGTCTCGCG
GTATCATTGCAGCACTGGGGCCAGATGGTAAGCCCTCCCGTATCGTAGTTATCTACACGACGGGGAGTCA
GGCAACTATGGATGAACGAAATAGACAGATCGCTGAGATAGGTGCCTCACTGATTAAGCATTGGTAACTG
TCAGACCAAGTTTACTCATATATACTTTAGATTGATTTAAAACTTCATTTTTAATTTAAAAGGATCTAGG
TGAAGATCCTTTTTGATAATCTCATGACCAAAATCCCTTAACGTGAGTTTTCGTTCCACTGAGCGTCAGA
CCCCGTAGAAAAGATCAAAGGATCTTCTTGAGATCCTTTTTTTCTGCGCGTAATCTGCTGCTTGCAAACA
AAAAAACCACCGCTACCAGCGGTGGTTTGTTTGCCGGATCAAGAGCTACCAACTCTTTTTCCGAAGGTAA
CTGGCTTCAGCAGAGCGCAGATACCAAATACTGTTCTTCTAGTGTAGCCGTAGTTAGGCCACCACTTCAA
GAACTCTGTAGCACCGCCTACATACCTCGCTCTGCTAATCCTGTTACCAGTGGCTGCTGCCAGTGGCGAT
AAGTCGTGTCTTACCGGGTTGGACTCAAGACGATAGTTACCGGATAAGGCGCAGCGGTCGGGCTGAACGG
GGGGTTCGTGCACACAGCCCAGCTTGGAGCGAACGACCTACACCGAACTGAGATACCTACAGCGTGAGCT
ATGAGAAAGCGCCACGCTTCCCGAAGGGAGAAAGGCGGACAGGTATCCGGTAAGCGGCAGGGTCGGAACA
GGAGAGCGCACGAGGGAGCTTCCAGGGGGAAACGCCTGGTATCTTTATAGTCCTGTCGGGTTTCGCCACC
TCTGACTTGAGCGTCGATTTTTGTGATGCTCGTCAGGGGGGCGGAGCCTATGGAAAAACGCCAGCAACGC
GGCCTTTTTACGGTTCCTGGCCTTTTGCTGGCCTTTTGCTCACATGTTCTTTCCTGCGTTATCCCCTGAT
TCTGTGGATAACCGTATTACCGCCTTTGAGTGAGCTGATACCGCTCGCCGCAGCCGAACGACCGAGCGCA
GCGAGTCAGTGAGCGAGGAAGCGGAAGAGCGCCCAATACGCAAACCGCCTCTCCCCGCGCGTTGGCCGAT
TCATTAATGCAGCTGGCACGACAGGTTTCCCGACTGGAAAGCGGGCAGTGAGCGCAACGCAATTAATGTG
AGTTAGCTCACTCATTAGGCACCCCAGGCTTTACACTTTATGCTTCCGGCTCGTATGTTGTGTGGAATTG
TGAGCGGATAACAATTTCACACAGGAAACAGCTATGACCATGATTACGCCAAGCGCGCAATTAACCCTCA
CTAAAGGGAACAAAAGCTGGAGCTGCAAGCTTAATGTAGTCTTATGCAATACTCTTGTAGTCTTGCAACA
TGGTAACGATGAGTTAGCAACATGCCTTACAAGGAGAGAAAAAGCACCGTGCATGCCGATTGGTGGAAGT
AAGGTGGTACGATCGTGCCTTATTAGGAAGGCAACAGACGGGTCTGACATGGATTGGACGAACCACTGAA
TTGCCGCATTGCAGAGATATTGTATTTAAGTGCCTAGCTCGATACATAAACGGGTCTCTCTGGTTAGACC
AGATCTGAGCCTGGGAGCTCTCTGGCTAACTAGGGAACCCACTGCTTAAGCCTCAATAAAGCTTGCCTTG
AGTGCTTCAAGTAGTGTGTGCCCGTCTGTTGTGTGACTCTGGTAACTAGAGATCCCTCAGACCCTTTTAG
TCAGTGTGGAAAATCTCTAGCAGTGGCGCCCGAACAGGGACTTGAAAGCGAAAGGGAAACCAGAGGAGCT
CTCTCGACGCAGGACTCGGCTTGCTGAAGCGCGCACGGCAAGAGGCGAGGGGCGGCGACTGGTGAGTACG
CCAAAAATTTTGACTAGCGGAGGCTAGAAGGAGAGAGATGGGTGCGAGAGCGTCAGTATTAAGCGGGGGA
GAATTAGATCGCGATGGGAAAAAATTCGGTTAAGGCCAGGGGGAAAGAAAAAATATAAATTAAAACATAT
AGTATGGGCAAGCAGGGAGCTAGAACGATTCGCAGTTAATCCTGGCCTGTTAGAAACATCAGAAGGCTGT
AGACAAATACTGGGACAGCTACAACCATCCCTTCAGACAGGATCAGAAGAACTTAGATCATTATATAATA
CAGTAGCAACCCTCTATTGTGTGCATCAAAGGATAGAGATAAAAGACACCAAGGAAGCTTTAGACAAGAT
AGAGGAAGAGCAAAACAAAAGTAAGACCACCGCACAGCAAGCGGCCGCTGATCTTCAGACCTGGAGGAGG
AGATATGAGGGACAATTGGAGAAGTGAATTATATAAATATAAAGTAGTAAAAATTGAACCATTAGGAGTA
GCACCCACCAAGGCAAAGAGAAGAGTGGTGCAGAGAGAAAAAAGAGCAGTGGGAATAGGAGCTTTGTTCC
TTGGGTTCTTGGGAGCAGCAGGAAGCACTATGGGCGCAGCGTCAATGACGCTGACGGTACAGGCCAGACA
ATTATTGTCTGGTATAGTGCAGCAGCAGAACAATTTGCTGAGGGCTATTGAGGCGCAACAGCATCTGTTG
CAACTCACAGTCTGGGGCATCAAGCAGCTCCAGGCAAGAATCCTGGCTGTGGAAAGATACCTAAAGGATC
AACAGCTCCTGGGGATTTGGGGTTGCTCTGGAAAACTCATTTGCACCACTGCTGTGCCTTGGAATGCTAG
TTGGAGTAATAAATCTCTGGAACAGATTTGGAATCACACGACCTGGATGGAGTGGGACAGAGAAATTAAC
AATTACACAAGCTTAATACACTCCTTAATTGAAGAATCGCAAAACCAGCAAGAAAAGAATGAACAAGAAT
TATTGGAATTAGATAAATGGGCAAGTTTGTGGAATTGGTTTAACATAACAAATTGGCTGTGGTATATAAA
ATTATTCATAATGATAGTAGGAGGCTTGGTAGGTTTAAGAATAGTTTTTGCTGTACTTTCTATAGTGAAT
AGAGTTAGGCAGGGATATTCACCATTATCGTTTCAGACCCACCTCCCAACCCCGAGGGGACCCTTGCGCC
TTTTCCAAGGCAGCCCTGGGTTTGCGCAGGGACGCGGCTGCTCTGGGCGTGGTTCCGGGAAACGCAGCGG
CGCCGACCCTGGGTCTCGCACATTCTTCACGTCCGTTCGCAGCGTCACCCGGATCTTCGCCGCTACCCTT
GTGGGCCCCCCGGCGACGCTTCCTGCTCCGCCCCTAAGTCGGGAAGGTTCCTTGCGGTTCGCGGCGTGCC
GGACGTGACAAACGGAAGCCGCACGTCTCACTAGTACCCTCGCAGACGGACAGCGCCAGGGAGCAATGGC
AGCGCGCCGACCGCGATGGGCTGTGGCCAATAGCGGCTGCTCAGCAGGGCGCGCCGAGAGCAGCGGCCGG
GAAGGGGCGGTGCGGGAGGCGGGGTGTGGGGCGGTAGTGTGGGCCCTGTTCCTGCCCGCGCGGTGTTCCG
CATTCTGCAAGCCTCCGGAGCGCACGTCGGCAGTCGGCTCCCTCGTTGACCGAATCACCGACCTCTCTCC
CCAGGGGGTACCACCATGGCCAAGCCTTTGTCTCAAGAAGAATCCACCCTCATTGAAAGAGCAACGGCTA
CAATCAACAGCATCCCCATCTCTGAAGACTACAGCGTCGCCAGCGCAGCTCTCTCTAGCGACGGCCGCAT
CTTCACTGGTGTCAATGTATATCATTTTACTGGGGGACCTTGTGCAGAACTCGTGGTGCTGGGCACTGCT
GCTGCTGCGGCAGCTGGCAACCTGACTTGTATCGTCGCGATCGGAAATGAGAACAGGGGCATCTTGAGCC
CCTGCGGACGGTGCCGACAGGTGCTTCTCGATCTGCATCCTGGGATCAAAGCCATAGTGAAGGACAGTGA
TGGACAGCCGACGGCAGTTGGGATTCGTGAATTGCTGCCCTCTGGTTATGTGTGGGAGGGCCTGCAGCTG
CAGTAGTAAGAATTCTAGATCTTGAGACAAATGGCAGTATTCATCCACAATTTTAAAAGAAAAGGGGGGA
TTGGGGGGTACAGTGCAGGGGAAAGAATAGTAGACATAATAGCAACAGACATACAAACTAAAGAATTACA
AAAACAAATTACAAAAATTCAAAATTTTCGGGTTTATTACAGGGACAGCAGAGATCCACTTTGGCGCCGG
CTCGAGGGGGCCCGGGGTTATTAATAGTAATCAATTACG
