>Addgene plasmid #161688 | IDG_CHRND_OE_1 | depositor partial sequence | sequence record 313387 | Partial Sequence
ATGGAGGGGCCAGTGCTGACACTGGGGCTGCTGGCTGCCCTGGCGGTGTGTGGCAGCTGGGGGCTGAACG
AGGAGGAGCGGCTGATCCGGCACCTGTTTCAAGAGAAGGGCTACAACAAGGAGCTCCGGCCCGTGGCACA
CAAAGAGGAGAGTGTGGACGTTGCCCTGGCCCTCACACTCTCCAACCTCATCTCCCTGAAAGAAGTTGAG
GAGACCCTCACTACCAATGTGTGGATAGAGCACGGCTGGACAGACAACCGGCTGAAGTGGAATGCTGAAG
AATTTGGAAACATCAGTGTCCTGCGCCTCCCCCCGGACATGGTGTGGCTCCCAGAGATTGTGCTGGAGAA
CAACAATGACGGCTCCTTCCAGATCTCCTACTCCTGCAACGTGCTTGTCTACCACTACGGCTTCGTGTAC
TGGCTGCCACCTGCCATCTTCCGCTCCTCCTGCCCCATCTCTGTCACCTATTTCCCCTTCGACTGGCAGA
ACTGCTCCCTCAAGTTCAGTTCCCTCAAGTATACGGCCAAAGAGATCACCCTGAGCCTGAAACAGGATGC
CAAGGAGAACCGCACCTACCCCGTGGAGTGGATCATCATTGATCCTGAAGGCTTCACAGAGAACGGGGAG
TGGGAGATAGTCCACCGGCCGGCCAGGGTCAACGTGGACCCCAGAGCCCCTCTGGACAGCCCCAGCCGCC
AGGACATCACCTTCTACCTCATCATCCGCCGCAAGCCCCTCTTCTACATCATCAACATCCTGGTGCCCTG
CGTGCTCATCTCCTTCATGGTCAACCTGGTCTTCTACCTACCGGCTGACAGTGGTGAGAAGACATCAGTG
GCCATCTCGGTGCTCCTGGCTCAGTCTGTCTTCCTGCTGCTCATCTCCAAGCGTCTGCCTGCCACATCCA
TGGCCATCCCCCTTATCGGCAAGTTCCTGCTCTTCGGCATGGTGCTGGTCACCATGGTTGTGGTGATCTG
TGTCATCGTGCTCAACATCCACTTCCGAACACCCAGCACCCATGTGCTGTCTGAGGGGGTCAAGAAGCTC
TTCCTGGAGACCCTGCCGGAGCTCCTGCACATGTCCCGCCCAGCAGAGGATGGACCCAGCCCTGGGGCCC
TGGTGCGGAGGAGCAGCTCCCTGGGATACATCTCCAAGGCCGAGGAGTACTTCCTGCTCAAGTCCCGCAG
TGACCTCATGTTCGAGAAGCAGTCAGAGCGGCATGGGCTGGCCAGGCGCCTCACCACTGCACGCCGGCCC
CCAGCAAGCTCTGAGCAGGCCCAGCAGGAACTCTTCAATGAGCTGAAGCCAGCTGTGGATGGGGCAAACT
TCATTGTTAACCACATGAGGGACCAGAACAATTACAATGAGGAGAAAGACAGCTGGAACCGAGTGGCCCG
CACAGTGGACCGCCTCTGCCTGTTTGTGGTGACGCCTGTCATGGTGGTGGGCACAGCCTGGATCTTCCTG
CAGGGCGTTTACAACCAGCCACCACCCCAGCCTTTTCCTGGGGACCCCTACTCCTACAACGTGCAGGACA
AGCGCTTCATCTTGCCAACTTTCTTGTACAAAGTGGTTGGTAAGCCTATCCCTAACCCTCTCCTCGGTCT
CGATTCTACGTAG
